Addgene plasmid #52004: pMSCV-HA-shift-IRES-GFP(KaganE21)
Purpose: Expresses the human MAVS CDS containing an N-terminal HA tag and a frameshift mutation inserting TA at bp number 254 of the MAVS CDS . And a GFP marker
Depositing lab: Jonathan Kagan. Depositing organization: Boston Children's Hospital. Publication: A Bicistronic MAVS Transcript Highlights a Class of Truncated Variants in Antiviral Immunity. Brubaker SW, Gauthier AE, Mills EW, Ingolia NT, Kagan JC. Cell. 2014 Feb 13;156(4):800-11. doi: 10.1016/j.cell.2014.01.021. PubMed 24529381.
Backbone
  Vector backbone: MSCV-IRES-GFP
  Vector type: Mammalian Expression, Retroviral
Growth in bacteria
  Bacterial resistance: Ampicillin, 100 μg/mL
  Growth temperature: 37°C
  Growth strain: DH5alpha
  Copy number: Low Copy
Gene/Insert
  Gene/Insert name: MAVS-Shift
  Mutation: A 2 nucleotide insertion was introduced between the FL MAVS and miniMAVS start sites
  Tag / fusion protein: HA (N terminal on insert)
  Cloning method: Restriction Enzyme; 5′ cloning site unknown (unknown if destroyed); 3′ cloning site unknown (unknown if destroyed)
  Sequencing primers: 5′ pLXSN_5
Terms and licenses: Academic/Nonprofit Terms; Industry Terms: Not Available to Industry
How to cite: pMSCV-HA-shift-IRES-GFP(KaganE21) was a gift from Jonathan Kagan (Addgene plasmid # 52004 ; http://n2t.net/addgene:52004 ; RRID:Addgene_52004)
