[The description below was written by a language model from this plasmid's Addgene catalogue record.]
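Description:
pMSCV-HA-shift-IRES-GFP(KaganE21) is a retroviral mammalian expression plasmid built on the MSCV-IRES-GFP backbone, a murine stem cell virus–based vector. In vectors of this type the retroviral long terminal repeats flank the cargo, with the 5′ LTR normally driving transcription, so the cassette can be packaged into retroviral particles and stably integrated into target cells. However, no feature table is provided, and the record does not explicitly list the promoter, packaging signal or origin of replication. In bacteria the plasmid is selected with ampicillin and is recorded as low copy.

The insert, MAVS-Shift, is the human MAVS coding sequence carrying an N-terminal HA tag and a two-nucleotide (TA) insertion at position 254 of the CDS. This frameshift lies between the start site for full-length MAVS and the downstream start site that produces the truncated variant miniMAVS. The insertion therefore disrupts the reading frame initiated at the first, HA-tagged start codon, while the placement of the mutation upstream of the miniMAVS start suggests it was designed to leave translation from that internal site unaffected. Downstream of the insert, an IRES allows cap-independent translation of GFP from the same transcript, so transduced or transfected cells can be identified or sorted by fluorescence.

The construct fits with work on the bicistronic nature of the MAVS transcript, helping to separate the contributions of full-length MAVS and miniMAVS to antiviral innate immune signalling. The cloning sites used to insert the gene are not recorded.
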