>Addgene plasmid #52004 | pMSCV-HA-shift-IRES-GFP(KaganE21) | depositor partial sequence | sequence record 80151 | XhoI-insert-NotI
CTCGAGATGGACTACCCCTACGACGTCCCCGACTACGCCGGTACCGCACCGTTTGCTGAAGACAAGACCT
ATAAGTATATCTGCCGCAATTTCAGCAATTTTTGCAATGTGGATGTTGTAGAGATTCTGCCTTACCTGCC
CTGCCTCACAGCAAGAGACCAGGATCGACTGCGGGCCACCTGCACACTCTCAGGGAACCGGGACACCCTC
TGGCATCTCTTCAATACCCTTCAGCGGCGGCCCGGCTGGGTGGAGTACTTCATTGCGGCACTGAGGGGCT
GTGAGCTAGTTGATCTCGTACGGACGAAGTGGCCTCTGTCTACGAGAGCTACCAGCCTCGGACCTCGGAC
CGTCCCCCAGACCCACTGGAGCCACCGTCACTTCCTGCTGAGAGGCCAGGGCCCCCCACACCTGCTGCGG
CCCACAGCATCCCCTACAACAGCTGCAGAGAGAAGGAGCCAAGTTACCCCATGCCTGTCCAGGAGACCCA
GGCGCCAGAGTCCCCAGGAGAGAATTCAGAGCAAGCCCTGCAGACGCTCAGCCCCAGAGCCATCCCAAGG
AATCCAGATGGTGGCCCCCTGGAGTCCTCCTCTGACCTGGCAGCCCTCAGCCCTCTGACCTCCAGCGGGC
ATCAGGAGAAGGACACAGAACTGGGCAGTACCCACACAGCAGGTGCGACCTCCAGCCTCACACCATCCCG
TGGGCCTGTGTCTCCATCTGTCTCCTTCCAGCCCCTGGCCCGTTCCACCCCCAGGGCAAGCCGCTTGCCT
GGACCCACAGGGTCAGTTGTATCTACTGGCACCTCCTTCTCCTCCTCATCCCCTGGCTTGGCCTCTGCAG
GGGCTGCAGAGGGTAAACAGGGTGCAGAGAGTGACCAGGCCGAGCCTATCATCTGCTCCAGTGGGGCAGA
GGCACCTGCCAACTCTCTGCCCTCCAAAGTGCCTACCACCTTGATGCCTGTGAACACAGTGGCCCTGAAA
GTGCCTGCCAACCCAGCATCTGTCAGCACAGTGCCCTCCAAGTTGCCAACTAGCTCAAAGCCCCCTGGTG
CAGTGCCTTCTAATGCGCTCACCAATCCAGCACCATCCAAATTGCCCATCAACTCAACCCGTGCTGGCAT
GGTGCCATCCAAAGTGCCTACTAGCATGGTGCTCACCAAGGTGTCTGCCAGCACAGTCCCCACTGACGGG
AGCAGCAGAAATGAGGAGACCCCAGCAGCTCCAACACCCGCCGGCGCCACTGGAGGCAGCTCAGCCTGGC
TAGACAGCAGCTTTGAGAATAGGGGCCTTGGGTCGGAGCTGAGTAAGCCTGGCGTGCTGGCATCCCAGGT
AGACAGCCCGTTCTCGGGCTGCTTCGAGGATCTTGCCATCAGTGCCAGCACCTCCTTGGGCATGGGGCCC
TGCCATGGCCCAGAGGAGAATGAGTATAAGTCCGAGGGCACCTTTGGGATCCACGTGGCTGAGAACCCCA
GCATCCAGCTCCTGGAGGGCAACCCTGGGCCACCTGCGGACCCGGATGGCGGCCCCAGGCCACAAGCCGA
CCGGAAGTTCCAGGAGAGGGAGGTGCCATGCCACAGGCCCTCACCTGGGGCTCTGTGGCTCCAGGTGGCT
GTGACAGGGGTGCTGGTAGTCACACTCCTGGTGGTGCTGTACCGGCGGCGTCTGCACTAGGCGGCCGC
