>Addgene plasmid #52004 | pMSCV-HA-shift-IRES-GFP(KaganE21) | addgene partial sequence | sequence record 81737 | pLXSN5 5'-CCCTTGAACCTCCTCGTTCGACC-3'
TCACTCCTTCTCTAGGCGCCGGAATTAGATCTCTCGAGATGGACTACCCCTACGACGTCCCCGACTACGC
CGGTACCGCACCGTTTGCTGAAGACAAGACCTATAAGTATATCTGCCGCAATTTCAGCAATTTTTGCAAT
GTGGATGTTGTAGAGATTCTGCCTTACCTGCCCTGCCTCACAGCAAGAGACCAGGATCGACTGCGGGCCA
CCTGCACACTCTCAGGGAACCGGGACACCCTCTGGCATCTCTTCAATACCCTTCAGCGGCGGCCCGGCTG
GGTGGAGTACTTCATTGCGGCACTGAGGGGCTGTGAGCTAGTTGATCTCGTACGGACGAAGTGGCCTCTG
TCTACGAGAGCTACCAGCCTCGGACCTCGGACCGTCCCCCAGACCCACTGGAGCCACCGTCACTTCCTGC
TGAGAGGCCAGGGCCCCCCACACCTGCTGCGGCCCACAGCATCCCCTACAACAGCTGCAGAGAGAAGGAG
CCAAGTTACCCCATGCCTGTCCAGGAGACCCAGGCGCCAGAGTCCCCAGGAGAGAATTCAGAGCAAGCCC
TGCAGACGCTCAGCCCCAGAGCCATCCCAAGGAATCCAGATGGTGGCCCCCTGGAGTCCTCCTCTGACCT
GGCAGCCCTCAGCCCTCTGACCTCCAGCGGGCATCAGGAGAAGGACACAGAACTGGGCAGTACCCACACA
GCAGGTGCGACCTCCAGCCTCACACCATCCCGTGGGCCTGTGTCTCCATCTGTCTCCTTCCAGCCCCTGG
CCCGTTCCACCCCCAGGGCAAGCCGCTTGCCTGGACCCACAGGGTCAGTTGTATCTACTGGCACCTCCTT
CTCCTCCTCATCC
