>Addgene plasmid #52004 | pMSCV-HA-shift-IRES-GFP(KaganE21) | addgene partial sequence | sequence record 81981 | pBABE5 5'-CTTTATCCAGCCCTCAC-3'
ATCTCTCGAGATGGACTACCCCTACGACGTCCCCGACTACGCCGGTACCGCACCGTTTGCTGAAGACAAG
ACCTATAAGTATATCTGCCGCAATTTCAGCAATTTTTGCAATGTGGATGTTGTAGAGATTCTGCCTTACC
TGCCCTGCCTCACAGCAAGAGACCAGGATCGACTGCGGGCCACCTGCACACTCTCAGGGAACCGGGACAC
CCTCTGGCATCTCTTCAATACCCTTCAGCGGCGGCCCGGCTGGGTGGAGTACTTCATTGCGGCACTGAGG
GGCTGTGAGCTAGTTGATCTCGTACGGACGAAGTGGCCTCTGTCTACGAGAGCTACCAGCCTCGGACCTC
GGACCGTCCCCCAGACCCACTGGAGCCACCGTCACTTCCTGCTGAGAGGCCAGGGCCCCCCACACCTGCT
GCGGCCCACAGCATCCCCTACAACAGCTGCAGAGAGAAGGAGCCAAGTTACCCCATGCCTGTCCAGGAGA
CCCAGGCGCCAGAGTCCCCAGGAGAGAATTCAGAGCAAGCCCTGCAGACGCTCAGCCCCAGAGCCATCCC
AAGGAATCCAGATGGTGGCCCCCTGGAGTCCTCCTCTGACCTGGCAGCCCTCAGCCCTCTGACCTCCAGC
GGGCATCAGGAGAAGGACACAGAACTGGGCAGTACCCACACAGCAGGTGCGACCTCCAGCCTCACACCAT
CCCGTGGG
