>Addgene plasmid #52004 | pMSCV-HA-shift-IRES-GFP(KaganE21) | addgene partial sequence | sequence record 82036 | EGFP-N 5'-CGTCGCCGTCCAGCTCGACCAG-3'
CCTTGCTCACCATGGTTGTGGCCATATTATCATCGTGTTTTTCAAAGGAAAACCACGTCCCCGTGGTTCG
GGGGGCCTAGACGTTTTTTTAACCTCGACTAAACACATGTAAAGCATGTGCACCGAGGCCCCAGATCAGA
TCCCATACAATGGGGTACCTTCTGGGCATCCTTCAGCCCCTTGTTGAATACGCTTGAGGAGAGCCATTTG
ACTCTTTCCACAACTATCCAACTCACAACGTGGCACTGGGGTTGTGCCGCCTTTGCAGGTGTATCTTATA
CACGTGGCTTTTGGCCGCAGAGGCACCTGTCGCCAGGTGGGGGGTTCCGCTGCCTGCAAAGGGTCGCTAC
AGACGTTGTTTGTCTTCAAGAAGCTTCCAGAGGAACTGCTTCCTTCACGACATTCAACAGACCTTGCATT
CCTTTGGCGAGAGGGGAAAGACCCCTAGGAATGCTCGTCAAGAAGACAGGGCCAGGTTTCCGGGCCCTCA
CATTGCCAAAAGACGGCAATATGGTGGAAAATAACATATAGACAAACGCACACCGGCCTTATTCCAAGCG
GCTTCGGCCAGTAACGTTAGGGGGGGGGGCGGAATTCGATATCAAGCTTATCGATACCGTCGACGTTTAA
ACGCGGCCGCCTA
