>Addgene plasmid #52004 | pMSCV-HA-shift-IRES-GFP(KaganE21) | addgene partial sequence | sequence record 82669 | IRES-R 5'-CCTCACATTGCCAAAAGACG-3'
GGCCTTATTCCAAGCGGCTTCGGCCAGTAACGTTAGGGGGGGGGGCGGAATTCGATATCAAGCTTATCGA
TACCGTCGACGTTTAAACGCGGCCGCCTAGTGCAGACGCCGCCGGTACAGCACCACCAGGAGTGTGACTA
CCAGCACCCCTGTCACAGCCACCTGGAGCCACAGAGCCCCAGGTGAGGGCCTGTGGCATGGCACCTCCCT
CTCCTGGAACTTCCGGTCGGCTTGTGGCCTGGGGCCGCCATCCGGGTCCGCAGGTGGCCCAGGGTTGCCC
TCCAGGAGCTGGATGCTGGGGTTCTCAGCCACGTGGATCCCAAAGGTGCCCTCGGACTTATACTCATTCT
CCTCTGGGCCATGGCAGGGCCCCATGCCCAAGGAGGTGCTGGCACTGATGGCAAGATCCTCGAAGCAGCC
CGAGAACGGGCTGTCTACCTGGGATGCCAGCACGCCAGGCTTACTCAGCTCCGACCCAAGGCCCCTATTC
TCAAAGCTGCTGTCTAGCCAGGCTGANCTGCCTCCAGTGGCGCCGGCGGGTGTTGGANCTGCTGGGGTCT
CCTCATTTCTGCTGCTCCCGTCAGTGGGGACTGTGCTGGCAGACACCTTGGTGAGCACCATGCTAGTAGG
CACTTTGGATGGCACCATGCCAGCACGGGTTGAGTTGATGGGCAATTTGGATGGTGCTGGATTGGTGAGC
GCATTAGAAGGCACTGCACCAGGGGGCTTTGAGCTAGTTGGCAACTTGGA
